>Addgene plasmid #58542 | HSC1-D4Z4-GiP | depositor full sequence | sequence record 90651 | HSC1-D4Z4-GiP sequence 9251 bps
TGAAAGACCCCACCTGTAGGTTTGGCAAGCTAGCTTAAGTAACGCCATTTTGCAAGGCATGGAAAATACA
TAACTGAGAATAGAGAAGTTCAGATCAAGGTTAGGAACAGAGAGACAGCAGAATATGGGCCAAACAGGAT
ATCTGTGGTAAGCAGTTCCTGCCCCGGCTCAGGGCCAAGAACAGATGGTCCCCAGATGCGGTCCCGCCCT
CAGCAGTTTCTAGAGAACCATCAGATGTTTCCAGGGTGCCCCAAGGACCTGAAATGACCCTGTGCCTTAT
TTGAACTAACCAATCAGTTCGCTTCTCGCTTCTGTTCGCGCGCTTCTGCTCCCCGAGCTCAATAAAAGAG
CCCACAACCCCTCACTCGGCGCGCCAGTCCTCCGATAGACTGCGTCGCCCGGGTACCCGTATTCCCAATA
AAGCCTCTTGCTGTTTGCATCCGAATCGTGGACTCGCTGATCCTTGGGAGGGTCTCCTCAGATTGATTGA
CTGCCCACCTCGGGGGTCTTTCATTTGGAGGTTCCACCGAGATTTGGAGACCCCTGCCCAGGGACCACCG
ACCCCCCCGCCGGGAGGTAAGCTGGCCAGCGGTCGTTTCGTGTCTGTCTCTGTCTTTGTGCGTGTTTGTG
CCGGCATCTAATGTTTGCGCCTGCGTCTGTACTAGTTAGCTAACTAGCTCTGTATCTGGCGGACCCGTGG
TGGAACTGACGAGTTCTGAACACCCGGCCGCAACCCTGGGAGACGTCCCAGGGACTTTGGGGGCCGTTTT
TGTGGCCCGACCTGAGGAAGGGAGTCGATGTGGAATCCGACCCCGTCAGGATATGTGGTTCTGGTAGGAG
ACGAGAACCTAAAACAGTTCCCGCCTCCGTCTGAATTTTTGCTTTCGGTTTGGAACCGAAGCCGCGCGTC
TTGTCTGCTGCAGCGCTGCAGCATCGTTCTGTGTTGTCTCTGTCTGACTGTGTTTCTGTATTTGTCTGAA
AATTAGGGCCAGACTGTTACCACTCCCTTAAGTTTGACCTTAGGTCACTGGAAAGATGTCGAGCGGATCG
CTCACAACCAGTCGGTAGATGTCAAGAAGAGACGTTGGGTTACCTTCTGCTCTGCAGAATGGCCAACCTT
TAACGTCGGATGGCCGCGAGACGGCACCTTTAACCGAGACCTCATCACCCAGGTTAAGATCAAGGTCTTT
TCACCTGGCCCGCATGGACACCCAGACCAGGTCCCCTACATCGTGACCTGGGAAGCCTTGGCTTTTGACC
CCCCTCCCTGGGTCAAGCCCTTTGTACACCCTAAGCCTCCGCCTCCTCTTCCTCCATCCGCCCCGTCTCT
CCCCCTTGAACCTCCTCGTTCGACCCCGCCTCGATCCTCCCTTTATCCAGCCCTCACTCCTTCTCTAGGC
GCCGGAATTCGTTGATCCCAGACCGCCCTGCTCCTCCGAGCCTTTGAGAAGGATCGCTTTCCAGGCATCG
CCGCCCGGGAGGAGCTGGCCAGAGAGACGGGCCTCCCGGAGTCCAGGATTCAGATCTGGTTTCAGAATCG
AAGGGCCAGGCACCCGGGACAGGGTGGCAGGGCGCCCGCGCAGGCAGGCGGCCTGTGCAGCGCGGCCCCC
GGCGGGGGTCACCCTGCTCCCTCGTGGGTCGCCTTCGCCCACACCGGCGCGTGGGGAACGGGGCTTCCCG
CACCCCACGTGCCCTGCGCGCCTGGGGCTCTCCCACAGGGGGCTTTCGTGAGCCAGGCAGCGAGGGCCGC
CCCCGCGCTGCAGCCCAGCCAGGCCGCGCCGGCAGAGGGGGTCTCCCAACCTGCCCCGGCGCGCGGGGAT
TTCGCCTACGCCGCCCCGGCTCCTCCGGAGCCGGGGCGCTCTCCCACCCTCAGGCTCCTCGGTGGCCTCC
GCACCCGGGCAAAAGCCGGGAGGACCGGGACCCGCAGCGCGACGGCCTGCCGGGCCCCTGCGCGGTGGCA
CAGCCTGGGCCCGCTCAAGCGGGGCCGCAGGCCAAGGGGTGCTTGCGCCACCCACGTCCCAGGGGAGTCC
GTGGTGGGGCTGGGGCCGGGGTCCCCAGGTCGCCGGGGCGGCGTGGGAACCCCAAGCCGGGGCAGCTCCA
CCTCCCCAGCCCGCGCCCCCGGGACGCCTCCGCCTCCGCGCGGCAGGGGCAGATGCAAGGCATCCCGGCG
CCCTCCCAGGCGCTCCAGGAGCCGGCGCCCTGGTCTGCACTCCCCTGCGGCCTGCTGCTGGATGAGCTCC
TGGCGAGCCCGGAGTTTCTGCAGCAGGCGCAACCTCTCCTAGAAACGGAGGCCCCGGGGGAGCTGGAGGC
CTCGGAAGAGGCGCCTCGCTGGAAGCACCCCTCAGCGAGGAAGAATACCGGGCTCTGCTGGAGGAGCTTT
AGGACGCGGGGTTGGGACGGGGTCGGGTGGTTCGGGGCAGGGCGGTGGCCTCTCTTTCGCGGGGAACACC
TGGCTGGCTACGGAGGGGCGTGTCTCCGCCCCGCCCCCTCCACCGGGCTGACCGGCCTGGGATTCCTGCC
TTCTAGGTCCAGGCCCGGTGAGAGACTCCACACCGCGGAGAACTGCCATTCTTTCCTGGGCATCCCGGGA
ACCTCAAGATGGATAAAGTTTTAAACAGAGAGGAATCTTTGCAGCTAATGGACCTTCTAGGTCTTGAAAG
GAGTGGGAATTGGCTCCGGTGCCCGTCAGTGGGCAGAGCGCACATCGCCCACAGTCCCCGAGAAGTTGGG
GGGAGGGGTCGGCAATTGAACCGGTGCCTAGAGAAGGTGGCGCGGGGTAAACTGGGAAAGTGATGTCGTG
TACTGGCTCCGCCTTTTTCCCGAGGGTGGGGGAGAACCGTATATAAGTGCAGTAGTCGCCGTGAACGTTC
TTTTTCGCAACGGGTTTGCCGCCAGAACACAGGTAAGTGCCGTGTGTGGTTCCCGCGGGCCTGGCCTCTT
TACGGGTTATGGCCCTTGCGTGCCTTGAATTACTTCCACCTGGCTGCAGTACGTGATTCTTGATCCCGAG
CTTCGGGTTGGAAGTGGGTGGGAGAGTTCGAGGCCTTGCGCTTAAGGAGCCCCTTCGCCTCGTGCTTGAG
TTGAGGCCTGGCCTGGGCGCTGGGGCCGCCGCGTGCGAATCTGGTGGCACCTTCGCGCCTGTCTCGCTGC
TTTCGATAAGTCTCTAGCCATTTAAAATTTTTGATGACCTGCTGCGACGCTTTTTTTCTGGCAAGATAGT
CTTGTAAATGCGGGCCAAGATCTGCACACTGGTATTTCGGTTTTTGGGGCCGCGGGCGGCGACGGGGCCC
GTGCGTCCCAGCGCACATGTTCGGCGAGGCGGGGCCTGCGAGCGCGGCCACCGAGAATCGGACGGGGGTA
GTCTCAAGCTGGCCGGCCTGCTCTGGTGCCTGGCCTCGCGCCGCCGTGTATCGCCCCGCCCTGGGCGGCA
AGGCTGGCCCGGTCGGCACCAGTTGCGTGAGCGGAAAGATGGCCGCTTCCCGGCCCTGCTGCAGGGAGCT
CAAAATGGAGGACGCGGCGCTCGGGAGAGCGGGCGGGTGAGTCACCCACACAAAGGAAAAGGGCCTTTCC
GTCCTCAGCCGTCGCTTCATGTGACTCCACGGAGTACCGGGCGCCGTCCAGGCACCTCGATTAGTTCTCG
AGCTTTTGGAGTACGTCGTCTTTAGGTTGGGGGGAGGGGTTTTATGCGATGGAGTTTCCCCACACTGAGT
GGGTGGAGACTGAAGTTAGGCCAGCTTGGCACTTGATGTAATTCTCCTTGGAATTTGCCCTTTTTGAGTT
TGGATCTTGGTTCATTCTCAAGCCTCAGACAGTGGTTCAAAGTTTTTTTCTTCCATTTCAGGTGTCGTGA
GAATTAGCCATGGTGAGCAAGGGCGAGGAGCTGTTCACCGGGGTGGTGCCCATCCTGGTCGAGCTGGACG
GCGACGTAAACGGCCACAAGTTCAGCGTGTCCGGCGAGGGCGAGGGCGATGCCACCTACGGCAAGCTGAC
CCTGAAGTTCATCTGCACCACCGGCAAGCTGCCCGTGCCCTGGCCCACCCTCGTGACCACCCTGACCTAC
GGCGTGCAGTGCTTCAGCCGCTACCCCGACCACATGAAGCAGCACGACTTCTTCAAGTCCGCCATGCCCG
AAGGCTACGTCCAGGAGCGCACCATCTTCTTCAAGGACGACGGCAACTACAAGACCCGCGCCGAGGTGAA
GTTCGAGGGCGACACCCTGGTGAACCGCATCGAGCTGAAGGGCATCGACTTCAAGGAGGACGGCAACATC
CTGGGGCACAAGCTGGAGTACAACTACAACAGCCACAACGTCTATATCATGGCCGACAAGCAGAAGAACG
GCATCAAGGTGAACTTCAAGATCCGCCACAACATCGAGGACGGCAGCGTGCAGCTCGCCGACCACTACCA
GCAGAACACCCCCATCGGCGACGGCCCCGTGCTGCTGCCCGACAACCACTACCTGAGCACCCAGTCCGCC
CTGAGCAAAGACCCCAACGAGAAGCGCGATCACATGGTCCTGCTGGAGTTCGTGACCGCCGCCGGGATCA
CTCTCGGCATGGACGAGCTGTACAAGTAAAGCGGCCAACCTCGACGTTATTCCCTTCGATCGAATTCCGC
CCCTCTCCCTCCCCCCCCCCTAACGTTACTGGCCGAAGCCGCTTGGAATAAGGCCGGTGTGCGTTTGTCT
ATATGTTATTTTCCACCATATTGCCGTCTTTTGGCAATGTGAGGGCCCGGAAACCTGGCCCTGTCTTCTT
GACGAGCATTCCTAGGGGTCTTTCCCCTCTCGCCAAAGGAATGCAAGGTCTGTTGAATGTCGTGAAGGAA
GCAGTTCCTCTGGAAGCTTCTTGAAGACAAACAACGTCTGTAGCGACCCTTTGCAGGCAGCGGAACCCCC
CACCTGGCGACAGGTGCCTCTGCGGCCAAAAGCCACGTGTATAAGATACACCTGCAAAGGCGGCACAACC
CCAGTGCCACGTTGTGAGTTGGATAGTTGTGGAAAGAGTCAAATGGCTCTCCTCAAGCGTATTCAACAAG
GGGCTGAAGGATGCCCAGAAGGTACCCCATTGTATGGGATCTGATCTGGGGCCTCGGTGCACATGCTTTA
CATGTGTTTAGTCGAGGTTAAAAAACGTCTAGGCCCCCCGAACCACGGGGACGTGGTTTTCCTTTGAAAA
ACACGATGATAATATGGCCACAACCATGACCGAGTACAAGCCCACGGTGCGCCTCGCCACCCGCGACGAC
GTCCCCCGGGCCGTACGCACCCTCGCCGCCGCGTTCGCCGACTACCCCGCCACGCGCCACACCGTCGATC
CGGACCGCCACATCGAGCGGGTCACCGAGCTGCAAGAACTCTTCCTCACGCGCGTCGGGCTCGACATCGG
CAAGGTGTGGGTCGCGGACGACGGCGCCGCGGTGGCGGTCTGGACCACGCCGGAGAGCGTCGAAGCGGGG
GCGGTGTTCGCCGAGATCGGCCCGCGCATGGCCGAGTTGAGCGGTTCCCGGCTGGCCGCGCAGCAACAGA
TGGAAGGCCTCCTGGCGCCGCACCGGCCCAAGGAGCCCGCGTGGTTCCTGGCCACCGTCGGCGTCTCGCC
CGACCACCAGGGCAAGGGTCTGGGCAGCGCCGTCGTGCTCCCCGGAGTGGAGGCGGCCGAGCGCGCCGGG
GTGCCCGCCTTCCTGGAGACCTCCGCGCCCCGCAACCTCCCCTTCTACGAGCGGCTCGGCTTCACCGTCA
CCGCCGACGTCGAGGTGCCCGAAGGACCGCGCACCTGGTGCATGACCCGCAAGCCCGGTGCCTGACGCCC
GCCCCACGACCCGCAGCGCCCGACCGAAAGGAGCGCACGACCCCATGCATCGATCATATGGATAAAATAA
AAGATTTTATTTAGTCTCCAGAAAAAGGGGGGAATGAAAGACCCCACCTGTAGGTTTGGCAAGCTAGGAG
CTCAATAAAAGAGCCCACAACCCCTCACTCGGCGCGCCAGTCCTCCGATAGACTGCGTCGCCCGGGTACC
CGTGTATCCAATAAACCCTCTTGCAGTTGCATCCGACTTGTGGTCTCGCTGTTCCTTGGGAGGGTCTCCT
CTGAGTGATTGACTACCCGTCAGCGGGGGTCTTTCATGGGTAACAGTTTCTTGAAGTTGGAGAACAACAT
TCTGAGGGTAGGAGTCGAATATTAAGTAATCCTGACTCAATTAGCCACTGTTTTGAATCCACATACTCCA
ATACTCCTGAAATAGTTCATTATGGACAGCGCAGAAGAGCTGGGGAGAATTAATTCGTAATCATGGTCAT
AGCTGTTTCCTGTGTGAAATTGTTATCCGCTCACAATTCCACACAACATACGAGCCGGAAGCATAAAGTG
TAAAGCCTGGGGTGCCTAATGAGTGAGCTAACTCACATTAATTGCGTTGCGCTCACTGCCCGCTTTCCAG
TCGGGAAACCTGTCGTGCCAGCTGCATTAATGAATCGGCCAACGCGCGGGGAGAGGCGGTTTGCGTATTG
GGCGCTCTTCCGCTTCCTCGCTCACTGACTCGCTGCGCTCGGTCGTTCGGCTGCGGCGAGCGGTATCAGC
TCACTCAAAGGCGGTAATACGGTTATCCACAGAATCAGGGGATAACGCAGGAAAGAACATGTGAGCAAAA
GGCCAGCAAAAGGCCAGGAACCGTAAAAAGGCCGCGTTGCTGGCGTTTTTCCATAGGCTCCGCCCCCCTG
ACGAGCATCACAAAAATCGACGCTCAAGTCAGAGGTGGCGAAACCCGACAGGACTATAAAGATACCAGGC
GTTTCCCCCTGGAAGCTCCCTCGTGCGCTCTCCTGTTCCGACCCTGCCGCTTACCGGATACCTGTCCGCC
TTTCTCCCTTCGGGAAGCGTGGCGCTTTCTCATAGCTCACGCTGTAGGTATCTCAGTTCGGTGTAGGTCG
TTCGCTCCAAGCTGGGCTGTGTGCACGAACCCCCCGTTCAGCCCGACCGCTGCGCCTTATCCGGTAACTA
TCGTCTTGAGTCCAACCCGGTAAGACACGACTTATCGCCACTGGCAGCAGCCACTGGTAACAGGATTAGC
AGAGCGAGGTATGTAGGCGGTGCTACAGAGTTCTTGAAGTGGTGGCCTAACTACGGCTACACTAGAAGGA
CAGTATTTGGTATCTGCGCTCTGCTGAAGCCAGTTACCTTCGGAAAAAGAGTTGGTAGCTCTTGATCCGG
CAAACAAACCACCGCTGGTAGCGGTGGTTTTTTTGTTTGCAAGCAGCAGATTACGCGCAGAAAAAAAGGA
TCTCAAGAAGATCCTTTGATCTTTTCTACGGGGTCTGACGCTCAGTGGAACGAAAACTCACGTTAAGGGA
TTTTGGTCATGAGATTATCAAAAAGGATCTTCACCTAGATCCTTTTAAATTAAAAATGAAGTTTTAAATC
AATCTAAAGTATATATGAGTAAACTTGGTCTGACAGTTACCAATGCTTAATCAGTGAGGCACCTATCTCA
GCGATCTGTCTATTTCGTTCATCCATAGTTGCCTGACTCCCCGTCGTGTAGATAACTACGATACGGGAGG
GCTTACCATCTGGCCCCAGTGCTGCAATGATACCGCGAGACCCACGCTCACCGGCTCCAGATTTATCAGC
AATAAACCAGCCAGCCGGAAGGGCCGAGCGCAGAAGTGGTCCTGCAACTTTATCCGCCTCCATCCAGTCT
ATTAATTGTTGCCGGGAAGCTAGAGTAAGTAGTTCGCCAGTTAATAGTTTGCGCAACGTTGTTGCCATTG
CTACAGGCATCGTGGTGTCACGCTCGTCGTTTGGTATGGCTTCATTCAGCTCCGGTTCCCAACGATCAAG
GCGAGTTACATGATCCCCCATGTTGTGCAAAAAAGCGGTTAGCTCCTTCGGTCCTCCGATCGTTGTCAGA
AGTAAGTTGGCCGCAGTGTTATCACTCATGGTTATGGCAGCACTGCATAATTCTCTTACTGTCATGCCAT
CCGTAAGATGCTTTTCTGTGACTGGTGAGTACTCAACCAAGTCATTCTGAGAATAGTGTATGCGGCGACC
GAGTTGCTCTTGCCCGGCGTCAATACGGGATAATACCGCGCCACATAGCAGAACTTTAAAAGTGCTCATC
ATTGGAAAACGTTCTTCGGGGCGAAAACTCTCAAGGATCTTACCGCTGTTGAGATCCAGTTCGATGTAAC
CCACTCGTGCACCCAACTGATCTTCAGCATCTTTTACTTTCACCAGCGTTTCTGGGTGAGCAAAAACAGG
AAGGCAAAATGCCGCAAAAAAGGGAATAAGGGCGACACGGAAATGTTGAATACTCATACTCTTCCTTTTT
CAATATTATTGAAGCATTTATCAGGGTTATTGTCTCATGAGCGGATACATATTTGAATGTATTTAGAAAA
ATAAACAAATAGGGGTTCCGCGCACATTTCCCCGAAAAGTGCCACCTGACGTCTAAGAAACCATTATTAT
CATGACATTAACCTATAAAAATAGGCGTATCACGAGGCCCTTTCGTCTCGCGCGTTTCGGTGATGACGGT
GAAAACCTCTGACACATGCAGCTCCCGGAGACGGTCACAGCTTGTCTGTAAGCGGATGCCGGGAGCAGAC
AAGCCCGTCAGGGCGCGTCAGCGGGTGTTGGCGGGTGTCGGGGCTGGCTTAACTATGCGGCATCAGAGCA
GATTGTACTGAGAGTGCACCATATGCGGTGTGAAATACCGCACAGATGCGTAAGGAGAAAATACCGCATC
AGGCGCCATTCGCCATTCAGGCTGCGCAACTGTTGGGAAGGGCGATCGGTGCGGGCCTCTTCGCTATTAC
GCCAGCTGGCGAAAGGGGGATGTGCTGCAAGGCGATTAAGTTGGGTAACGCCAGGGTTTTCCCAGTCACG
ACGTTGTAAAACGACGGCGCAAGGAATGGTGCATGCAAGGAGATGGCGCCCAACAGTCCCCCGGCCACGG
GGCCTGCCACCATACCCACGCCGAAACAAGCGCTCATGAGCCCGAAGTGGCGAGCCCGATCTTCCCCATC
GGTGATGTCGGCGATATAGGCGCCAGCAACCGCACCTGTGGCGCCGGTGATGCCGGCCACGATGCGTCCG
GCGTAGAGGCGATTAGTCCAATTTGTTAAAGACAGGATATCAGTGGTCCAGGCTCTAGTTTTGACTCAAC
AATATCACCAGCTGAAGCCTATAGAGTACGAGCCATAGATAAAATAAAAGATTTTATTTAGTCTCCAGAA
AAAGGGGGGAA
Features (pLannotate 1.2.2; 23 found; start..end, strand, type, name):
    579..920     +  misc_feature   MESV Ψ: packaging signal of murine embryonic stem cell virus
    987..1403    +  CDS            gag (truncated): truncated Moloney murine leukemia virus (MMLV) gag gene lacking the start codon
   1416..2135    +  CDS            DUX4L9 (fragment): DUX4C_HUMAN - Also known as DUX4C. Experimental evidence at protein level: Swiss-Prot protein existence level 1. May be involved in transcriptional regulation (By similarity). Down-regulates MYOD1 expression and may up-regulate MYF5 expression. May regulate microRNA (miRNA) transcription, upregulating the expression of some myogenic miRNAs, including MIR1-1, MIR133A2, MIR133B and MIR206. Impairs the differentiation of myoblasts and may be involved in muscle regeneration. From Homo sapiens (Human).
   2599..2665    +  CDS            small t antigen (fragment): SV40 (simian virus 40) small t antigen
   2672..3850    +  promoter       EF-1α promoter: strong constitutive promoter for human elongation factor EF-1α
   3860..4579    +  CDS            EGFP: the original enhanced GFP (Yang et al., 1996) mammalian codon-optimized
   4620..5192    +  misc_feature   IRES: internal ribosome entry site (IRES) of the encephalomyocarditis virus (EMCV)
   5206..5805    +  CDS            PuroR: puromycin N-acetyltransferase; pac from Streptomyces alboniger; confers resistance to puromycin
   5913..5947    +  LTR            3' LTR (ΔU3) (fragment): self-inactivating 3' long terminal repeat (LTR) from Moloney murine leukemia virus
   5948..6127    +  LTR            3' LTR (ΔU3) (fragment): self-inactivating 3' long terminal repeat (LTR) from Moloney murine leukemia virus
   6320..6336    -  protein_bind   lac operator: The lac repressor binds to the lac operator to inhibit transcription in E. coli. This inhibition can be relieved by adding lactose or isopropyl-β-D-thiogalactopyranoside (IPTG). lac repressor encoded by lacI
   6344..6374    -  promoter       lac promoter: promoter for the E. coli lac operon
   6389..6410    -  protein_bind   CAP binding site: CAP binding activates transcription in the presence of cAMP. E. coli catabolite activator protein
   6423..6515    -  CDS            lacI (fragment): lac repressor; lacI; The lac repressor binds to the lac operator to inhibit transcription in E. coli. This inhibition can be relieved by adding lactose or isopropyl-β-D-thiogalactopyranoside (IPTG).
   6698..7286    -  rep_origin     ori: high-copy-number ColE1/pMB1/pBR322/pUC origin of replication
   7457..8317    -  CDS            AmpR: β-lactamase; bla; confers resistance to ampicillin, carbenicillin, and related antibiotics
   8318..8422    -  promoter       AmpR promoter: bla
   8517..8552    +  CDS            rop (fragment): Rop protein, which maintains plasmids at low copy number; rop
   8654..8753    +  misc_feature   bom (fragment): basis of mobility region from pBR322
   8759..8908    -  CDS            lacZα (fragment): LacZα fragment of β-galactosidase; lacZ fragment
   8908..9109    -  CDS            TcR (fragment): tetracycline efflux protein; tet; confers resistance to tetracycline
   9110..9208    +  CDS            env (fragment): murine leukemia virus gPr80 envelope polyprotein precursor; env; proteolytically cleaved into gp70SU and p15TM subunits
   9250..515     +  LTR            5' LTR (across the origin): 5' long terminal repeat from murine embryonic stem cell virus
