[The description below was written by a language model from this plasmid's Addgene catalogue record and pLannotate feature annotations shown in this document.]
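Description:
HSC1-D4Z4-GiP is a 9,251 bp gammaretroviral mammalian expression vector built on the HSC1 retroviral backbone. It is derived from HSC1-GiP by inserting a partial human D4Z4 repeat, described as an insulator, upstream of the internal EF1-alpha promoter. The plasmid is propagated in E. coli through a high-copy ColE1/pUC-type origin and an ampicillin resistance gene. Annotated fragments of lacI, lacZα, rop, bom, TcR and env appear to be remnants of earlier cloning vectors rather than functional parts.

The proviral portion begins with a murine embryonic stem cell virus 5' LTR spanning the plasmid origin, followed by the MESV packaging signal and a truncated MMLV gag segment lacking its start codon, a region that commonly extends the packaging signal in such vectors. It ends in a U3-deleted, self-inactivating 3' LTR, so after integration expression should depend on the internal promoter rather than on LTR activity. The D4Z4 fragment sits just after gag and is detected in the feature table as a DUX4-related coding fragment, consistent with the open reading frame carried within D4Z4 repeats. A short SV40 small t antigen fragment lies between it and the promoter. Human EF1-alpha then drives a bicistronic cassette of EGFP, an EMCV IRES and the puromycin N-acetyltransferase gene, which couples fluorescence reporting with drug selection of transduced cells.

The associated publication concerns the kinetics and epigenetics of retroviral silencing in mouse embryonic stem cells. This indicates use of the vector to test how the D4Z4 element affects sustained transgene expression, with EGFP as the readout. The packaging system used is not stated in the record.
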