Addgene plasmid #58542: HSC1-D4Z4-GiP
Purpose: Derived from HSC1-GiP where the D4Z4 insulator is cloned upstream of the EF1 alpha promoter
Depositing lab: James Ellis. Depositing organization: Hospital for Sick Children. Publication: Kinetics and epigenetics of retroviral silencing in mouse embryonic stem cells defined by deletion of the D4Z4 element. Rival-Gervier S, Lo MY, Khattak S, Pasceri P, Lorincz MC, Ellis J. Mol Ther. 2013 Aug;21(8):1536-50. doi: 10.1038/mt.2013.131. Epub 2013 Jun 11. PubMed 23752310.
Backbone
  Vector backbone: HSC1 retroviral vector
  Backbone size w/o insert (bp): 4941
  Total vector size (bp): 9251
  Vector type: Mammalian Expression, Retroviral
  Selectable markers: Puromycin
Growth in bacteria
  Bacterial resistance: Ampicillin, 100 μg/mL
  Growth temperature: 37°C
  Growth strain: Stbl3
  Copy number: High Copy
Gene/Insert 1
  Gene/Insert name: Enhanced Green Fluorescence Protein, Puromycin resistance gene (alt name: EiP)
  Insert size (bp): 1945
  Promoter: Human EF1-alpha
  Cloning method: Unknown
  Sequencing primers: 5′ cgggaacctcaagatggata; 3′ ccatatgatcgatgcatggg
Gene/Insert 2
  Gene/Insert name: D4Z4 repeat, partial
  Species: H. sapiens (human)
  Cloning method: Unknown
  Sequencing primers: 5′ ctcgatcctccctttatcca; 3′ tcctttcaagacctagaagg
Terms and licenses: Academic/Nonprofit Terms; Industry Terms: Not Available to Industry
How to cite: HSC1-D4Z4-GiP was a gift from James Ellis (Addgene plasmid # 58542 ; http://n2t.net/addgene:58542 ; RRID:Addgene_58542)
