>Addgene plasmid #58542 | HSC1-D4Z4-GiP | addgene partial sequence | sequence record 92613 | Puro-F2 5'-ctcggcttcaccgtcacc-3'
GCATGACCCGCAAGCCCGGTGCCTGACGCCCGCCCCACGACCCGCAGCGCCCGACCGAAAGGAGCGCACG
ACCCCATGCATCGATCATATGGATAAAATAAAAGATTTTATTTAGTCTCCAGAAAAAGGGGGGAATGAAA
GACCCCACCTGTAGGTTTGGCAAGCTAGGAGCTCAATAAAAGAGCCCACAACCCCTCACTCGGCGCGCCA
GTCCTCCGATAGACTGCGTCGCCCGGGTACCCGTGTATCCAATAAACCCTCTTGCAGTTGCATCCGACTT
GTGGTCTCGCTGTTCCTTGGGAGGGTCTCCTCTGAGTGATTGACTACCCGTCAGCGGGGGTCTTTCATGG
GTAACAGTTTCTTGAAGTTGGAGAACAACATTCTGAGGGTAGGAGTCGAATATTAAGTAATCCTGACTCA
ATTAGCCACTGTTTTGAATCCACATACTCCAATACTCCTGAAATAGTTCATTATGGACAGCGCA
