>Addgene plasmid #58542 | HSC1-D4Z4-GiP | addgene partial sequence | sequence record 92617 | EF1a-F 5'-TCAAGCCTCAGACAGTGGTTC-3'
ATTAGCCATGGTGAGCAAGGGCGAGGAGCTGTTCACCGGGGTGGTGCCCATCCTGGTCGAGCTGGACGGC
GACGTAAACGGCCACAAGTTCAGCGTGTCCGGCGAGGGCGAGGGCGATGCCACCTACGGCAAGCTGACCC
TGAAGTTCATCTGCACCACCGGCAAGCTGCCCGTGCCCTGGCCCACCCTCGTGACCACCCTGACCTACGG
CGTGCAGTGCTTCAGCCGCTACCCCGACCACATGAAGCAGCACGACTTCTTCAAGTCCGCCATGCCCGAA
GGCTACGTCCAGGAGCGCACCATCTTCTTCAAGGACGACGGCAACTACAAGACCCGCGCCGAGGTGAAGT
TCGAGGGCGACACCCTGGTGAACCGCATCGAGCTGAAGGGCATCGACTTCAAGGAGGACGGCAACATCCT
GGGGCACAAGCTGGAGTACAACTACAACAGCCACAACGTCTATATCATGGCCGACAAGCAGAAGAACGGC
ATCAAGGTGAACTTCAAGATCCGCCACAACATCGAGGACGGCAGCGTGCAGCTCGCCGACCACTACCAGC
AGAACACCCCCATCGGCGACGGCCCCGTGCTGCTGCCCGACAACCACTACCTGAGCACCCAGTCCGCCCT
GAGCAAAGACCCCAACGAGAAGCGCGATCACATGGTCCTGCTGGAGTTCGTGACCGCCGCCGGGATCACT
CTCGGCATGGACGAGCTGTACAAGTAAAGC
